Addgene plasmid #111117: pCR1320
Purpose: Expresses UBE2T_-_202311067.23-P1P2 sgRNA in pCR1068
Depositing lab: Jacob Corn. Depositing organization: University of California, Berkeley. Publication: CRISPR-Cas9 genome editing in human cells occurs via the Fanconi anemia pathway. Richardson CD, Kazane KR, Feng SJ, Zelin E, Bray NL, Schafer AJ, Floor SN, Corn JE. Nat Genet. 2018 Aug;50(8):1132-1139. doi: 10.1038/s41588-018-0174-0. Epub 2018 Jul 27. PubMed 30054595.
Backbone
  Vector backbone: pCR1068
  Vector type: Lentiviral
Growth in bacteria
  Bacterial resistance: Ampicillin, 100 μg/mL
  Growth temperature: 37°C
  Growth strain: NEB Stable
  Copy number: High Copy
Gene/Insert
  Gene/Insert name: UBE2T gRNA
  gRNA/shRNA sequence: GAGCAACGCGCGGACCAACG
  Species: H. sapiens (human)
  Entrez Gene: UBE2T (a.k.a. FANCT, HSPC150, PIG50)
  Cloning method: Restriction Enzyme; 5′ cloning site Unknown (unknown if destroyed)
Terms and licenses: Academic/Nonprofit Terms; Industry Terms: Not Available to Industry
How to cite: pCR1320 was a gift from Jacob Corn (Addgene plasmid # 111117 ; http://n2t.net/addgene:111117 ; RRID:Addgene_111117)
