[The description below was written by a language model from this plasmid's Addgene catalogue record and pLannotate feature annotations shown in this document.]
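Description:
pCR1320 is a lentiviral single-guide RNA expression plasmid built on the pCR1068 backbone, carrying a guide directed against human UBE2T (also known as FANCT), a gene of the Fanconi anemia pathway. The "P1P2" style of guide name suggests a promoter-targeting design of the kind used for CRISPR interference, but the record does not state which Cas9 variant it is meant to pair with. In bacteria the plasmid is maintained at high copy through a ColE1/pUC-type origin and selected with ampicillin via the β-lactamase gene.

The transfer cassette has a third-generation-style layout. A CMV enhancer/promoter drives a truncated HIV-1 5' LTR, followed by the Ψ packaging signal with a gag fragment, the Rev response element for Rev-dependent nuclear export of genomic RNA, and the cPPT/CTS. A second truncated LTR lies downstream, preceded by a nef fragment and a WPRE that boosts transcript stability and expression. The payload consists of the sgRNA unit, recognised in the annotation only by a fragment of the Streptococcus pyogenes tracrRNA scaffold, and an EF-1α promoter driving puromycin N-acetyltransferase followed by mEGFP. The promoter for the guide was not annotated and is not stated in the record, nor is the linker between PuroR and mEGFP. These markers allow transduced cells to be selected with puromycin and tracked by fluorescence. Two loxP sites flank the sgRNA scaffold and marker cassette, which would in principle allow removal by Cre. The construct comes from a study of how Cas9-mediated genome editing in human cells depends on the Fanconi anemia pathway.
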