Features (pLannotate 1.2.2; 23 found; start..end, strand, type, name):
      5..384     +  enhancer       CMV enhancer: human cytomegalovirus immediate early enhancer
    385..584     +  promoter       CMV promoter: human cytomegalovirus (CMV) immediate early promoter
    602..782     +  LTR            5' LTR (truncated): truncated 5' long terminal repeat (LTR) from HIV-1
    829..954     +  misc_feature   HIV-1 Ψ: packaging signal of human immunodeficiency virus type 1
    938..1276    +  CDS            HIV-1 gag (fragment): gag protein from human immunodeficiency virus 1; gag
   1451..1684    +  misc_feature   RRE: The Rev response element (RRE) of HIV-1 allows for Rev-dependent mRNA export from the nucleus to the cytoplasm.
   2061..2161    +  CDS            Rev (fragment): human immunodeficiency virus 1 (HIV-1) Rev protein; rev; enhances nuclear export of unspliced and incompletely spliced viral mRNAs
   2211..2328    +  misc_feature   cPPT/CTS: central polypurine tract and central termination sequence of HIV-1
   2589..2622    +  protein_bind   loxP: Cre-mediated recombination occurs in the 8-bp core sequence (GCATACAT). Cre recombinase
   2747..2814    +  misc_RNA       tracrRNA (fragment): trans-activating CRISPR RNA for the Streptococcus pyogenes CRISPR/Cas9 system
   2887..4058    +  promoter       EF-1α promoter: strong constitutive promoter for human elongation factor EF-1α
   4070..4666    +  CDS            PuroR: puromycin N-acetyltransferase; pac from Streptomyces alboniger; confers resistance to puromycin
   4742..5461    +  CDS            mEGFP: enhanced GFP with monomerizing A206K mutation (Zacharias et al., 2002) mammalian codon-optimized
   5481..5514    +  protein_bind   loxP: Cre-mediated recombination occurs in the 8-bp core sequence (GCATACAT). Cre recombinase
   5547..5570    +  misc_feature   MCS (fragment): pBluescript multiple cloning site
   5570..6158    +  misc_feature   WPRE: woodchuck hepatitis virus posttranscriptional regulatory element
   6159..6178    +  misc_feature   MCS (fragment): pBluescript multiple cloning site
   6180..6680    +  CDS            nef (fragment): NEF_HV1LA - Experimental evidence at protein level: Swiss-Prot protein existence level 1. Extracellular Nef protein targets CD4(+) T-lymphocytes for apoptosis by interacting with CXCR4 surface receptors. From Human immunodeficiency virus type 1 group M subtype B (isolate Lai) (HIV-1).
   6687..6867    +  LTR            5' LTR (truncated): truncated 5' long terminal repeat (LTR) from HIV-1
   6929..7517    -  rep_origin     ori: high-copy-number ColE1/pMB1/pBR322/pUC origin of replication
   7688..8548    -  CDS            AmpR: β-lactamase; bla; confers resistance to ampicillin, carbenicillin, and related antibiotics
   8549..8653    -  promoter       AmpR promoter: bla
   8712..8764    -  misc_feature   bom (fragment): basis of mobility region from pBR322
>Addgene plasmid #111117 | pCR1320 | addgene full sequence | sequence record 211917 | Addgene NGS Result
CGTTGACATTGATTATTGACTAGTTATTAATAGTAATCAATTACGGGGTCATTAGTTCATAGCCCATATA
TGGAGTTCCGCGTTACATAACTTACGGTAAATGGCCCGCCTGGCTGACCGCCCAACGACCCCCGCCCATT
GACGTCAATAATGACGTATGTTCCCATAGTAACGCCAATAGGGACTTTCCATTGACGTCAATGGGTGGAG
TATTTACGGTAAACTGCCCACTTGGCAGTACATCAAGTGTATCATATGCCAAGTACGCCCCCTATTGACG
TCAATGACGGTAAATGGCCCGCCTGGCATTATGCCCAGTACATGACCTTATGGGACTTTCCTACTTGGCA
GTACATCTACGTATTAGTCATCGCTATTACCATGGTGATGCGGTTTTGGCAGTACATCAATGGGCGTGGA
TAGCGGTTTGACTCACGGGGATTTCCAAGTCTCCACCCCATTGACGTCAATGGGAGTTTGTTTTGGCACC
AAAATCAACGGGACTTTCCAAAATGTCGTAACAACTCCGCCCCATTGACGCAAATGGGCGGTAGGCGTGT
ACGGTGGGAGGTCTATATAAGCAGCGCGTTTTGCCTGTACTGGGTCTCTCTGGTTAGACCAGATCTGAGC
CTGGGAGCTCTCTGGCTAACTAGGGAACCCACTGCTTAAGCCTCAATAAAGCTTGCCTTGAGTGCTTCAA
GTAGTGTGTGCCCGTCTGTTGTGTGACTCTGGTAACTAGAGATCCCTCAGACCCTTTTAGTCAGTGTGGA
AAATCTCTAGCAGTGGCGCCCGAACAGGGACTTGAAAGCGAAAGGGAAACCAGAGGAGCTCTCTCGACGC
AGGACTCGGCTTGCTGAAGCGCGCACGGCAAGAGGCGAGGGGCGGCGACTGGTGAGTACGCCAAAAATTT
TGACTAGCGGAGGCTAGAAGGAGAGAGATGGGTGCGAGAGCGTCAGTATTAAGCGGGGGAGAATTAGATC
GCGATGGGAAAAAATTCGGTTAAGGCCAGGGGGAAAGAAAAAATATAAATTAAAACATATAGTATGGGCA
AGCAGGGAGCTAGAACGATTCGCAGTTAATCCTGGCCTGTTAGAAACATCAGAAGGCTGTAGACAAATAC
TGGGACAGCTACAACCATCCCTTCAGACAGGATCAGAAGAACTTAGATCATTATATAATACAGTAGCAAC
CCTCTATTGTGTGCATCAAAGGATAGAGATAAAAGACACCAAGGAAGCTTTAGACAAGATAGAGGAAGAG
CAAAACAAAAGTAAGACCACCGCACAGCAAGCGGCCGGCCGCTGATCTTCAGACCTGGAGGAGGAGATAT
GAGGGACAATTGGAGAAGTGAATTATATAAATATAAAGTAGTAAAAATTGAACCATTAGGAGTAGCACCC
ACCAAGGCAAAGAGAAGAGTGGTGCAGAGAGAAAAAAGAGCAGTGGGAATAGGAGCTTTGTTCCTTGGGT
TCTTGGGAGCAGCAGGAAGCACTATGGGCGCAGCGTCAATGACGCTGACGGTACAGGCCAGACAATTATT
GTCTGGTATAGTGCAGCAGCAGAACAATTTGCTGAGGGCTATTGAGGCGCAACAGCATCTGTTGCAACTC
ACAGTCTGGGGCATCAAGCAGCTCCAGGCAAGAATCCTGGCTGTGGAAAGATACCTAAAGGATCAACAGC
TCCTGGGGATTTGGGGTTGCTCTGGAAAACTCATTTGCACCACTGCTGTGCCTTGGAATGCTAGTTGGAG
TAATAAATCTCTGGAACAGATTTGGAATCACACGACCTGGATGGAGTGGGACAGAGAAATTAACAATTAC
ACAAGCTTAATACACTCCTTAATTGAAGAATCGCAAAACCAGCAAGAAAAGAATGAACAAGAATTATTGG
AATTAGATAAATGGGCAAGTTTGTGGAATTGGTTTAACATAACAAATTGGCTGTGGTATATAAAATTATT
CATAATGATAGTAGGAGGCTTGGTAGGTTTAAGAATAGTTTTTGCTGTACTTTCTATAGTGAATAGAGTT
AGGCAGGGATATTCACCATTATCGTTTCAGACCCACCTCCCAACCCCGAGGGGACCCGACAGGCCCGAAG
GAATAGAAGAAGAAGGTGGAGAGAGAGACAGAGACAGATCCATTCGATTAGTGAACGGATCGGCACTGCG
TGCGCCAATTCTGCAGACAAATGGCAGTATTCATCCACAATTTTAAAAGAAAAGGGGGGATTGGGGGGTA
CAGTGCAGGGGAAAGAATAGTAGACATAATAGCAACAGACATACAAACTAAAGAATTACAAAAACAAATT
ACAAAAATTCAAAATTTTCGGGTTTATTACAGGGACAGCAGAGATCCAGTTTGGTTAGTACCGGGCCCGC
CCTGCAGGTCTAGAGATCCGACGCGCCATCTCTAGGCCCGCGCCGGCCCCCTCGCACGGACTTGTGGGAG
AAGCTCGGCTACTCCCCTGCCCCGGTTAATTTGCATATAATATTTCCTAGTAACTATAGAGGCTTAATGT
GCGATAAAAGACAGATAATCTGTTCTTTTTAATACTAGCTACATTTTACATGATAGGCTTGGATTTCTAT
AACTTCGTATAGCATACATTATACGAAGTTATAAACAGCACAAAAGGAAACTCACCCTAACTGTAAAGTA
ATTGTGTGTTTTGAGACTATAAGTATCCCTTGGAGAACCACCTTGTTGGAGCAACGCGCGGACCAACGGT
TTAAGAGCTAAGCTGGAAACAGCATAGCAAGTTTAAATAAGGCTAGTCCGTTATCAACTTGAAAAAGTGG
CACCGAGTCGGTGCTTTTTTTCTCGAGTACTAGGATCCATTAGGCGGCCGCCCTGCAGGGTGGATAACCG
TATTACCGCCATGCATGTGCCCGTCAGTGGGCAGAGCGCACATCGCCCACAGTCCCCGAGAAGTTGGGGG
GAGGGGTCGGCAATTGAACCGGTGCCTAGAGAAGGTGGCGCGGGGTAAACTGGGAAAGTGATGTCGTGTA
CTGGCTCCGCCTTTTTCCCGAGGGTGGGGGAGAACCGTATATAAGTGCAGTAGTCGCCGTGAACGTTCTT
TTTCGCAACGGGTTTGCCGCCAGAACACAGGTAAGTGCCGTGTGTGGTTCCCGCGGGCCTGGCCTCTTTA
CGGGTTATGGCCCTTGCGTGCCTTGAATTACTTCCACCTGGCTGCAGTACGTGATTCTTGATCCCGAGCT
TCGGGTTGGAAGTGGGTGGGAGAGTTCGAGGCCTTGCGCTTAAGGAGCCCCTTCGCCTCGTGCTTGAGTT
GAGGCCTGGCCTGGGCGCTGGGGCCGCCGCGTGCGAATCTGGTGGCACCTTCGCGCCTGTCTCGCTGCTT
TCGATAAGTCTCTAGCCATTTAAAATTTTTGATGACCTGCTGCGACGCTTTTTTTCTGGCAAGATAGTCT
TGTAAATGCGGGCCAAGATCTGCACACTGGTATTTCGGTTTTTGGGGCCGCGGGCGGCGACGGGGCCCGT
GCGTCCCAGCGCACATGTTCGGCGAGGCGGGGCCTGCGAGCGCGGCCACCGAGAATCGGACGGGGGTAGT
CTCAAGCTGGCCGGCCTGCTCTGGTGCCTGGCCTCGCGCCGCCGTGTATCGCCCCGCCCTGGGCGGCAAG
GCTGGCCCGGTCGGCACCAGTTGCGTGAGCGGAAAGATGGCCGCTTCCCGGCCCTGCTGCAGGGAGCTCA
AAATGGAGGACGCGGCGCTCGGGAGAGCGGGCGGGTGAGTCACCCACACAAAGGAAAAGGGCCTTTCCGT
CCTCAGCCGTCGCTTCATGTGACTCCACGGAGTACCGGGCGCCGTCCAGGCACCTCGATTAGTTCTCGCG
CTTTTGGAGTACGTCGTCTTTAGGTTGGGGGGAGGGGTTTTATGCGATGGAGTTTCCCCACACTGAGTGG
GTGGAGACTGAAGTTAGGCCAGCTTGGCACTTGATGTAATTCTCCTTGGAATTTGCCCTTTTTGAGTTTG
GATCTTGGTTCATTCTCAAGCCTCAGACAGTGGTTCAAAGTTTTTTTCTTCCATTTCAGGTGTCGTGAGC
TAGCCCACCATGACCGAGTACAAGCCCACGGTGCGCCTCGCCACCCGCGACGACGTCCCCCGGGCCGTAC
GCACCCTCGCCGCCGCGTTCGCCGACTACCCCGCCACGCGCCACACCGTCGACCCGGACCGCCACATCGA
GCGGGTCACCGAGCTGCAAGAACTCTTCCTCACGCGCGTCGGGCTCGACATCGGCAAGGTGTGGGTCGCG
GACGACGGCGCCGCGGTGGCGGTCTGGACCACGCCGGAGAGCGTCGAAGCGGGGGCGGTGTTCGCCGAGA
TCGGCCCGCGCATGGCCGAGTTGAGCGGTTCCCGGCTGGCCGCGCAGCAACAGATGGAAGGCCTCCTGGC
GCCGCACCGGCCCAAGGAGCCCGCGTGGTTCCTGGCCACCGTCGGCGTCTCGCCCGACCACCAGGGCAAG
GGTCTGGGCAGCGCCGTCGTGCTCCCCGGAGTGGAGGCGGCCGAGCGCGCCGGGGTGCCCGCCTTCCTGG
AGACCTCCGCGCCCCGCAACCTCCCCTTCTACGAGCGGCTCGGCTTCACCGTCACCGCCGACGTCGAGGT
GCCCGAAGGACCGCGCACCTGGTGCATGACCCGCAAGCCCGGTGCCGGATCGGGAGAGGGCAGAGGAAGT
CTGCTAACATGCGGTGACGTCGAGGAGAATCCTGGCCCACCGGTCGCCACCATGGTGAGCAAGGGCGAGG
AGCTGTTCACCGGGGTGGTGCCCATCCTGGTCGAGCTGGACGGCGACGTAAACGGCCACAAGTTCAGCGT
GTCCGGCGAGGGCGAGGGCGATGCCACCTACGGCAAGCTGACCCTGAAGTTCATCTGCACCACCGGCAAG
CTGCCGGTGCCCTGGCCCACCCTCGTGACCACCCTGACCCATGGCGTGCAGTGCTTCAGCCGCTACCCCG
ACCACATGAAGCAGCACGACTTCTTCAAGTCCGCCATGCCCGAAGGCTACGTCCAGGAGCGCACCATCTT
CTTCAAGGACGACGGCAACTACAAGACCCGCGCCGAGGTGAAGTTCGAGGGCGACACCCTGGTGAACCGC
ATCGAGCTGAAGGGCATCGACTTCAAGGAGGACGGCAACATCCTGGGGCACAAGCTGGAGTACAACTACA
ACAGCCACAACGTCTATATCATGGCCGACAAGCAGAAGAACGGCATCAAGGTGAACTTCAAGATCCGCCA
CAACATCGAGGACGGCAGCGTGCAGCTCGCCGACCACTACCAGCAGAACACCCCCATCGGCGACGGCCCC
GTGCTGCTGCCCGACAACCACTACCTGAGCACCCAGTCCAAGCTGAGTAAAGACCCCAACGAGAAGCGCG
ATCACATGGTCCTGCTGGAGTTCGTGACCGCCGCCGGGATCACTCTCGGCATGGACGAGCTGTACAAGTA
AGAATTCGTCGAGGGACCTAATAACTTCGTATAGCATACATTATACGAAGTTATACATGTTTAAGGGTTC
CGGTTCCACTAGGTACAATTCGATATCAAGCTTATCGATAATCAACCTCTGGATTACAAAATTTGTGAAA
GATTGACTGGTATTCTTAACTATGTTGCTCCTTTTACGCTATGTGGATACGCTGCTTTAATGCCTTTGTA
TCATGCTATTGCTTCCCGTATGGCTTTCATTTTCTCCTCCTTGTATAAATCCTGGTTGCTGTCTCTTTAT
GAGGAGTTGTGGCCCGTTGTCAGGCAACGTGGCGTGGTGTGCACTGTGTTTGCTGACGCAACCCCCACTG
GTTGGGGCATTGCCACCACCTGTCAGCTCCTTTCCGGGACTTTCGCTTTCCCCCTCCCTATTGCCACGGC
GGAACTCATCGCCGCCTGCCTTGCCCGCTGCTGGACAGGGGCTCGGCTGTTGGGCACTGACAATTCCGTG
GTGTTGTCGGGGAAATCATCGTCCTTTCCTTGGCTGCTCGCCTGTGTTGCCACCTGGATTCTGCGCGGGA
CGTCCTTCTGCTACGTCCCTTCGGCCCTCAATCCAGCGGACCTTCCTTCCCGCGGCCTGCTGCCGGCTCT
GCGGCCTCTTCCGCGTCTTCGCCTTCGCCCTCAGACGAGTCGGATCTCCCTTTGGGCCGCCTCCCCGCAT
CGATACCGTCGACCTCGATCGAGACCTAGAAAAACATGGAGCAATCACAAGTAGCAATACAGCAGCTACC
AATGCTGATTGTGCCTGGCTAGAAGCACAAGAGGAGGAGGAGGTGGGTTTTCCAGTCACACCTCAGGTAC
CTTTAAGACCAATGACTTACAAGGCAGCTGTAGATCTTAGCCACTTTTTAAAAGAAAAGGGGGGACTGGA
AGGGCTAATTCACTCCCAACGAAGACAAGATATCCTTGATCTGTGGATCTACCACACACAAGGCTACTTC
CCTGATTGGCAGAACTACACACCAGGGCCAGGGATCAGATATCCACTGACCTTTGGATGGTGCTACAAGC
TAGTACCAGTTGAGCAAGAGAAGGTAGAAGAAGCCAATGAAGGAGAGAACACCCGCTTGTTACACCCTGT
GAGCCTGCATGGGATGGATGACCCGGAGAGAGAAGTATTAGAGTGGAGGTTTGACAGCCGCCTAGCATTT
CATCACATGGCCCGAGAGCTGCATCCGGACTGTACTGGGTCTCTCTGGTTAGACCAGATCTGAGCCTGGG
AGCTCTCTGGCTAACTAGGGAACCCACTGCTTAAGCCTCAATAAAGCTTGCCTTGAGTGCTTCAAGTAGT
GTGTGCCCGTCTGTTGTGTGACTCTGGTAACTAGAGATCCCTCAGACCCTTTTAGTCAGTGTGGAAAATC
TCTAGCAGCATGTGAGCAAAAGGCCAGCAAAAGGCCAGGAACCGTAAAAAGGCCGCGTTGCTGGCGTTTT
TCCATAGGCTCCGCCCCCCTGACGAGCATCACAAAAATCGACGCTCAAGTCAGAGGTGGCGAAACCCGAC
AGGACTATAAAGATACCAGGCGTTTCCCCCTGGAAGCTCCCTCGTGCGCTCTCCTGTTCCGACCCTGCCG
CTTACCGGATACCTGTCCGCCTTTCTCCCTTCGGGAAGCGTGGCGCTTTCTCATAGCTCACGCTGTAGGT
ATCTCAGTTCGGTGTAGGTCGTTCGCTCCAAGCTGGGCTGTGTGCACGAACCCCCCGTTCAGCCCGACCG
CTGCGCCTTATCCGGTAACTATCGTCTTGAGTCCAACCCGGTAAGACACGACTTATCGCCACTGGCAGCA
GCCACTGGTAACAGGATTAGCAGAGCGAGGTATGTAGGCGGTGCTACAGAGTTCTTGAAGTGGTGGCCTA
ACTACGGCTACACTAGAAGAACAGTATTTGGTATCTGCGCTCTGCTGAAGCCAGTTACCTTCGGAAAAAG
AGTTGGTAGCTCTTGATCCGGCAAACAAACCACCGCTGGTAGCGGTGGTTTTTTTGTTTGCAAGCAGCAG
ATTACGCGCAGAAAAAAAGGATCTCAAGAAGATCCTTTGATCTTTTCTACGGGGTCTGACGCTCAGTGGA
ACGAAAACTCACGTTAAGGGATTTTGGTCATGAGATTATCAAAAAGGATCTTCACCTAGATCCTTTTAAA
TTAAAAATGAAGTTTTAAATCAATCTAAAGTATATATGAGTAAACTTGGTCTGACAGTTACCAATGCTTA
ATCAGTGAGGCACCTATCTCAGCGATCTGTCTATTTCGTTCATCCATAGTTGCCTGACTCCCCGTCGTGT
AGATAACTACGATACGGGAGGGCTTACCATCTGGCCCCAGTGCTGCAATGATACCGCGAGACCCACGCTC
ACCGGCTCCAGATTTATCAGCAATAAACCAGCCAGCCGGAAGGGCCGAGCGCAGAAGTGGTCCTGCAACT
TTATCCGCCTCCATCCAGTCTATTAATTGTTGCCGGGAAGCTAGAGTAAGTAGTTCGCCAGTTAATAGTT
TGCGCAACGTTGTTGCCATTGCTACAGGCATCGTGGTGTCACGCTCGTCGTTTGGTATGGCTTCATTCAG
CTCCGGTTCCCAACGATCAAGGCGAGTTACATGATCCCCCATGTTGTGCAAAAAAGCGGTTAGCTCCTTC
GGTCCTCCGATCGTTGTCAGAAGTAAGTTGGCCGCAGTGTTATCACTCATGGTTATGGCAGCACTGCATA
ATTCTCTTACTGTCATGCCATCCGTAAGATGCTTTTCTGTGACTGGTGAGTACTCAACCAAGTCATTCTG
AGAATAGTGTATGCGGCGACCGAGTTGCTCTTGCCCGGCGTCAATACGGGATAATACCGCGCCACATAGC
AGAACTTTAAAAGTGCTCATCATTGGAAAACGTTCTTCGGGGCGAAAACTCTCAAGGATCTTACCGCTGT
TGAGATCCAGTTCGATGTAACCCACTCGTGCACCCAACTGATCTTCAGCATCTTTTACTTTCACCAGCGT
TTCTGGGTGAGCAAAAACAGGAAGGCAAAATGCCGCAAAAAAGGGAATAAGGGCGACACGGAAATGTTGA
ATACTCATACTCTTCCTTTTTCAATATTATTGAAGCATTTATCAGGGTTATTGTCTCATGAGCGGATACA
TATTTGAATGTATTTAGAAAAATAAACAAATAGGGGTTCCGCGCACATTTCCCCGAAAAGTGCCACCTGA
CGTCGACGGATCGGGAGATCTCCCGATCCCCTATGGTGCACTCTCAGTACAATCTGCTCTGATGCCGCAT
AGTTAAGCCAGTATCTGCTCCCTGCTTGTGTGTTGGAGGTCGCTGAGTAGTGCGCGAGCAAAATTTAAGC
TACAACAAGGCAAGGCTTGACCGACAATTGCATGAAGAATCTGCTTAGGGTTAGGCGTTTTGCGCTGCTT
CGCGATGTACGGGCCAGATATACG
